Addgene plasmid #121147: pAH243
Purpose: Expression of both nmt41p-cas9 and rrk1p-gRNA (ura4 marker) for CRISPR genome editing in fission yeast
Depositing lab: Katsunori Tanaka. Depositing organization: Kwansei Gakuin University. Publication: Short-Homology-Mediated CRISPR/Cas9-Based Method for Genome Editing in Fission Yeast. Hayashi A, Tanaka K. G3 (Bethesda). 2019 Feb 12. pii: g3.118.200976. doi: 10.1534/g3.118.200976. PubMed 30755408.
Backbone
  Vector backbone: pSLF273
  Backbone size w/o insert (bp): 8585
  Total vector size (bp): 15174
  Vector type: Yeast Expression, CRISPR
  Selectable markers: S.pombe ura4
Growth in bacteria
  Bacterial resistance: Ampicillin, 100 μg/mL
  Growth temperature: 37°C
  Growth strain: DH5alpha
  Copy number: High Copy
Gene/Insert 1
  Gene/Insert name: humanized Streptococcus pyogenes Cas9
  Species: S. pombe (fission yeast), Synthetic
  Insert size (bp): 5725
  Promoter: nmt41
  Tag / fusion protein: Flag (N terminal on insert)
  Cloning method: Restriction Enzyme; 5′ cloning site XhoI (destroyed during cloning); 3′ cloning site BglII (not destroyed)
  Sequencing primers: 5′ TCTCACTTTCTGACTTATAGTCGCT; 3′ AGCAGTACTGGCAAGGGAGAC
Gene/Insert 2
  Gene/Insert name: gRNA expression module
  Species: S. pombe (fission yeast)
  Promoter: S.pombe rrk1
  Cloning method: Restriction Enzyme; 5′ cloning site MluI (destroyed during cloning); 3′ cloning site MluI (destroyed during cloning)
  Sequencing primers: 5′ CACACATGAACAAGGAAGTACAGG; 3′ CAGATAAGTCACTATGTCCGAGTG
Terms and licenses: Academic/Nonprofit Terms; Industry Terms: Not Available to Industry
Depositor comments: Ran, F.A., Hsu, P.D.P., Wright, J., Agarwala, V., Scott, D. a and Zhang, F. (2013) Genome engineering using the CRISPR-Cas9 system. Nat. Protoc., 8, 2281–2308. Jacobs, J.Z., Ciccaglione, K.M., Tournier, V. and Zaratiegui, M. (2014) Implementation of the CRISPR-Cas9 system in fission yeast. Nat. Commun., 5, 5344. After prepping the DNA, it is recommended to heat the DNA to 65C before digesting with Bbs I. Supplementary data is available at Figshare: https://doi.org/10.25387/g3.7685642.
How to cite: pAH243 was a gift from Katsunori Tanaka (Addgene plasmid # 121147 ; http://n2t.net/addgene:121147 ; RRID:Addgene_121147)
