[The description below was written by a language model from this plasmid's Addgene catalogue record and pLannotate feature annotations shown in this document.]
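Description:
pAH243 is an episomal Schizosaccharomyces pombe / E. coli shuttle plasmid built on the pSLF273 backbone that supplies both components of the CRISPR/Cas9 system from a single vector for genome editing in fission yeast. In bacteria it is maintained through a high-copy ColE1/pUC-type origin with ampicillin resistance (bla), and an f1 origin and remnants of a lac promoter/lacZα region are also present. In S. pombe it replicates autonomously via ars1 and is selected by complementation of uracil auxotrophy with the ura4 marker. The catalogue lists a total size of about 15.2 kb, whereas the sequenced record behind the feature table is slightly shorter, at about 15.0 kb.

The first payload is a humanized Streptococcus pyogenes Cas9 with an N-terminal Flag tag and a C-terminal bipartite nucleoplasmin nuclear localization signal. It is driven by the nmt41 promoter, an attenuated version of the thiamine-repressible nmt1 promoter; the automated annotation labels this element as wild-type nmt1, but the depositor's record specifies nmt41. The annotation also splits Cas9 into N- and C-terminal portions, but these are contiguous and represent one full-length coding sequence. The second payload is a gRNA expression module using the S. pombe rrk1 promoter and leader RNA, followed by a hammerhead ribozyme that is expected to cleave the transcript and define the mature 3′ end of the guide. The depositor comments mention BbsI digestion, suggesting this is how target-specific spacers are inserted, though the record does not spell out the cloning site. Several S. pombe gene fragments (pre10, a UMP-CMP kinase, hus5) appear to be flanking genomic sequence carried along with the yeast elements. The associated publication uses the plasmid for short-homology-mediated editing.
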