Features (pLannotate 1.2.2; 25 found; start..end, strand, type, name):
   1264..2865    +  CDS            Cas9(N): N-terminal portion of Streptococcus pyogenes Cas9 (Zetsche et al., 2015)
   2866..5364    +  CDS            Cas9(C): C-terminal portion of Streptococcus pyogenes Cas9 (Zetsche et al., 2015)
   5365..5412    +  CDS            nucleoplasmin NLS: bipartite nuclear localization signal from nucleoplasmin
   6499..7280    -  rep_origin     ars1: Schizosaccharomyces pombe autonomously replicating sequence ars1
   7506..8231    -  CDS            pre10: PSA7_SCHPO - Experimental evidence at protein level: Swiss-Prot protein existence level 1. The proteasome is a multicatalytic proteinase complex which is characterized by its ability to cleave peptides with Arg, Phe, Tyr, Leu, and Glu adjacent to the leaving group at neutral or slightly basic pH. The proteasome has an ATP-dependent proteolytic activity (By similarity). From Schizosaccharomyces pombe (strain 972 / ATCC 24843) (Fission yeast).
   8281..8376    -  CDS            pre10 (fragment): PSA7_SCHPO - Experimental evidence at protein level: Swiss-Prot protein existence level 1. The proteasome is a multicatalytic proteinase complex which is characterized by its ability to cleave peptides with Arg, Phe, Tyr, Leu, and Glu adjacent to the leaving group at neutral or slightly basic pH. The proteasome has an ATP-dependent proteolytic activity (By similarity). From Schizosaccharomyces pombe (strain 972 / ATCC 24843) (Fission yeast).
   8418..8774    +  promoter       rrk1 promoter/leader: promoter and leader RNA for the Schizosaccharomyces pombe rrk1 gene encoding the K-RNA component of RNase P (Jacobs et al., 2014)
   8881..8932    +  misc_RNA       sTRSV HHRz: hammerhead ribozyme from the tobacco ringspot virus satellite RNA (Khvorova et al., 2003)
   9455..9898    -  CDS            KCY_SCHPO (fragment): Protein inferred from homology: Swiss-Prot protein existence level 3. Catalyzes the phosphorylation of pyrimidine nucleoside monophosphates at the expense of ATP. Plays an important role in de novo pyrimidine nucleotide biosynthesis. Has preference for UMP and dUMP as phosphate acceptors, but can also use CMP, dCMP and AMP. From Schizosaccharomyces pombe (strain 972 / ATCC 24843) (Fission yeast).
   9999..10067   +  CDS            hus5 (fragment): UBC9_SCHPO - Also known as ubc9. Experimental evidence at protein level: Swiss-Prot protein existence level 1. Catalyzes the covalent attachment of ubiquitin-like protein SUMO/Smt3 to other proteins. Required for efficient recovery from DNA damage or S-phase arrest and normal mitosis. This may be as part of a checkpoint independent recovery process. From Schizosaccharomyces pombe (strain 972 / ATCC 24843) (Fission yeast).
  10065..10222   +  CDS            lacZα (fragment): LacZα fragment of β-galactosidase; lacZ fragment
  10228..10279   -  misc_feature   bom (fragment): basis of mobility region from pBR322
  10298..10753   +  rep_origin     f1 ori (sequence partly withheld): f1 bacteriophage origin of replication; arrow indicates direction of (+) strand synthesis
  10754..10803   -  misc_feature   bom (fragment): basis of mobility region from pBR322
  10905..10940   -  CDS            rop (fragment): Rop protein, which maintains plasmids at low copy number; rop
  11035..11139   +  promoter       AmpR promoter: bla
  11140..12000   +  CDS            AmpR: β-lactamase; bla; confers resistance to ampicillin, carbenicillin, and related antibiotics
  12171..12759   +  rep_origin     ori: high-copy-number ColE1/pMB1/pBR322/pUC origin of replication
  12942..13034   +  CDS            lacI (fragment): lac repressor; lacI; The lac repressor binds to the lac operator to inhibit transcription in E. coli. This inhibition can be relieved by adding lactose or isopropyl-β-D-thiogalactopyranoside (IPTG).
  13047..13068   +  protein_bind   CAP binding site: CAP binding activates transcription in the presence of cAMP. E. coli catabolite activator protein
  13083..13113   +  promoter       lac promoter: promoter for the E. coli lac operon
  13117..13139   +  protein_bind   lac operator (fragment): The lac repressor binds to the lac operator to inhibit transcription in E. coli. This inhibition can be relieved by adding lactose or isopropyl-β-D-thiogalactopyranoside (IPTG). lac repressor encoded by lacI
  13610..14404   -  CDS            S. pombe ura4: orotidine 5'-phosphate decarboxylase, required for uracil biosynthesis; Schizosaccharomyces pombe ura4
  14932..14954   -  misc_feature   MCS (fragment): pUC18/19 multiple cloning site
  14980..1139    +  promoter       nmt1 promoter (across the origin): wild-type nmt1 promoter from Schizosaccharomyces pombe, conferring strong thiamine-repressible expression
>Addgene plasmid #121147 | pAH243 | addgene full sequence | sequence record 234831 | Addgene NGS Result
GAATAAGTCATCAGCGGTTGTTTCATTTCCTATATTTTTTTTTTATTTTTTTATTTTTTAATAAGGGAAA
ATTTAACGTCTAAGGATACAGAAGATTGTTAGCACATTAAAGTAATAAAGGCTTAAGTAGTAAGTGCCTT
AGCATGTTATTGTATTTCAAAGGACATAATCTAAAATAATAACAATATCATTTCTCACAAGTTATTCAAT
TTTCTTTTTTTTTTCTAATAATATCAAGAATGTATTATTTGTTTGACATAAGTCAACTAATTTATTTAAT
ATGCTGGATTAATCTTGCAGACATGTAAATTAACAAGTTTTAGTCAAATAACGTTGAAGTTTCAATGAAC
TCAAATAATTTCTCTTTTTTTTTATATAACCATAATCTGATTTATATTTTCCGCAGGGATCAACTGAAGT
TATGACATTTGGATTGGATCACTTATAACCTTGGTCGCCAAATAATACAAAAATCAGCGTTATAAAACAA
AGAAGGTTTTTGTTAAGAAATTAATCCTCTTTCTTGATAAGAAAGTTGAACCGAAATTGCAGATACTGAT
ATATGAAAATAATACCCACAATTTTGGGAATAGCGCAAGCCTCAATTTAAACAATAGGTGAGGACACATG
ATAATGACCTCAATGATTGTTAGAAGAAAAGAGCCTCATTACAAAATCGAAAAATGAATGGTTGGGTACA
AGTTTCCAAAACATGGTAAAGTGGACTTTGCGTATGAGACGTAAATAGAAAAAAACACTTGTTATATGTT
TTCTAGAATTATTGTTGTCTCTTTATGGTTGGATGATGCAAAATAGTAATTTCGGTTAGTTGCTGTAAAA
CACCACGAGACAAATAGATATGGATATTTATTAAATCAGGAAAAACGTAACTCTCGGCTACTGGATGGTT
CAGTCACCCAACGATTACTGGGGAGAGAAAACAGGGCAAAAGCAAAGCTTAAAGGAATCCGATTGTCATT
CGGCAATGTGCAGCGAAACTAAAAACCGGATAATGGACCTGTTAATCGAAACATTGAAGATAAAGGAAGA
GGAATCCTGGCATATCATCAATTGAATAAGTTGAATTAATTATTTCAATCTCATTCTCACTTTCTGACTT
ATAGTCGCTTTGTTAAATCTCGAATGGACTATAAGGACCACGACGGAGACTACAAGGATCATGATATTGA
TTACAAAGACGATGACGATAAGATGGCCCCAAAGAAGAAGCGGAAGGTCGGTATCCACGGAGTCCCAGCA
GCCGACAAGAAGTACAGCATCGGCCTGGACATCGGCACCAACTCTGTGGGCTGGGCCGTGATCACCGACG
AGTACAAGGTGCCCAGCAAGAAATTCAAGGTGCTGGGCAACACCGACCGGCACAGCATCAAGAAGAACCT
GATCGGAGCCCTGCTGTTCGACAGCGGCGAAACAGCCGAGGCCACCCGGCTGAAGAGAACCGCCAGAAGA
AGATACACCAGACGGAAGAACCGGATCTGCTATCTGCAAGAGATCTTCAGCAACGAGATGGCCAAGGTGG
ACGACAGCTTCTTCCACAGACTGGAAGAGTCCTTCCTGGTGGAAGAGGATAAGAAGCACGAGCGGCACCC
CATCTTCGGCAACATCGTGGACGAGGTGGCCTACCACGAGAAGTACCCCACCATCTACCACCTGAGAAAG
AAACTGGTGGACAGCACCGACAAGGCCGACCTGCGGCTGATCTATCTGGCCCTGGCCCACATGATCAAGT
TCCGGGGCCACTTCCTGATCGAGGGCGACCTGAACCCCGACAACAGCGACGTGGACAAGCTGTTCATCCA
GCTGGTGCAGACCTACAACCAGCTGTTCGAGGAAAACCCCATCAACGCCAGCGGCGTGGACGCCAAGGCC
ATCCTGTCTGCCAGACTGAGCAAGAGCAGACGGCTGGAAAATCTGATCGCCCAGCTGCCCGGCGAGAAGA
AGAATGGCCTGTTCGGAAACCTGATTGCCCTGAGCCTGGGCCTGACCCCCAACTTCAAGAGCAACTTCGA
CCTGGCCGAGGATGCCAAACTGCAGCTGAGCAAGGACACCTACGACGACGACCTGGACAACCTGCTGGCC
CAGATCGGCGACCAGTACGCCGACCTGTTTCTGGCCGCCAAGAACCTGTCCGACGCCATCCTGCTGAGCG
ACATCCTGAGAGTGAACACCGAGATCACCAAGGCCCCCCTGAGCGCCTCTATGATCAAGAGATACGACGA
GCACCACCAGGACCTGACCCTGCTGAAAGCTCTCGTGCGGCAGCAGCTGCCTGAGAAGTACAAAGAGATT
TTCTTCGACCAGAGCAAGAACGGCTACGCCGGCTACATTGACGGCGGAGCCAGCCAGGAAGAGTTCTACA
AGTTCATCAAGCCCATCCTGGAAAAGATGGACGGCACCGAGGAACTGCTCGTGAAGCTGAACAGAGAGGA
CCTGCTGCGGAAGCAGCGGACCTTCGACAACGGCAGCATCCCCCACCAGATCCACCTGGGAGAGCTGCAC
GCCATTCTGCGGCGGCAGGAAGATTTTTACCCATTCCTGAAGGACAACCGGGAAAAGATCGAGAAGATCC
TGACCTTCCGCATCCCCTACTACGTGGGCCCTCTGGCCAGGGGAAACAGCAGATTCGCCTGGATGACCAG
AAAGAGCGAGGAAACCATCACCCCCTGGAACTTCGAGGAAGTGGTGGACAAGGGCGCTTCCGCCCAGAGC
TTCATCGAGCGGATGACCAACTTCGATAAGAACCTGCCCAACGAGAAGGTGCTGCCCAAGCACAGCCTGC
TGTACGAGTACTTCACCGTGTATAACGAGCTGACCAAAGTGAAATACGTGACCGAGGGAATGAGAAAGCC
CGCCTTCCTGAGCGGCGAGCAGAAAAAGGCCATCGTGGACCTGCTGTTCAAGACCAACCGGAAAGTGACC
GTGAAGCAGCTGAAAGAGGACTACTTCAAGAAAATCGAGTGCTTCGACTCCGTGGAAATCTCCGGCGTGG
AAGATCGGTTCAACGCCTCCCTGGGCACATACCACGATCTGCTGAAAATTATCAAGGACAAGGACTTCCT
GGACAATGAGGAAAACGAGGACATTCTGGAAGATATCGTGCTGACCCTGACACTGTTTGAGGACAGAGAG
ATGATCGAGGAACGGCTGAAAACCTATGCCCACCTGTTCGACGACAAAGTGATGAAGCAGCTGAAGCGGC
GGAGATACACCGGCTGGGGCAGGCTGAGCCGGAAGCTGATCAACGGCATCCGGGACAAGCAGTCCGGCAA
GACAATCCTGGATTTCCTGAAGTCCGACGGCTTCGCCAACAGAAACTTCATGCAGCTGATCCACGACGAC
AGCCTGACCTTTAAAGAGGACATCCAGAAAGCCCAGGTGTCCGGCCAGGGCGATAGCCTGCACGAGCACA
TTGCCAATCTGGCCGGCAGCCCCGCCATTAAGAAGGGCATCCTGCAGACAGTGAAGGTGGTGGACGAGCT
CGTGAAAGTGATGGGCCGGCACAAGCCCGAGAACATCGTGATCGAAATGGCCAGAGAGAACCAGACCACC
CAGAAGGGACAGAAGAACAGCCGCGAGAGAATGAAGCGGATCGAAGAGGGCATCAAAGAGCTGGGCAGCC
AGATCCTGAAAGAACACCCCGTGGAAAACACCCAGCTGCAGAACGAGAAGCTGTACCTGTACTACCTGCA
GAATGGGCGGGATATGTACGTGGACCAGGAACTGGACATCAACCGGCTGTCCGACTACGATGTGGACCAT
ATCGTGCCTCAGAGCTTTCTGAAGGACGACTCCATCGACAACAAGGTGCTGACCAGAAGCGACAAGAACC
GGGGCAAGAGCGACAACGTGCCCTCCGAAGAGGTCGTGAAGAAGATGAAGAACTACTGGCGGCAGCTGCT
GAACGCCAAGCTGATTACCCAGAGAAAGTTCGACAATCTGACCAAGGCCGAGAGAGGCGGCCTGAGCGAA
CTGGATAAGGCCGGCTTCATCAAGAGACAGCTGGTGGAAACCCGGCAGATCACAAAGCACGTGGCACAGA
TCCTGGACTCCCGGATGAACACTAAGTACGACGAGAATGACAAGCTGATCCGGGAAGTGAAAGTGATCAC
CCTGAAGTCCAAGCTGGTGTCCGATTTCCGGAAGGATTTCCAGTTTTACAAAGTGCGCGAGATCAACAAC
TACCACCACGCCCACGACGCCTACCTGAACGCCGTCGTGGGAACCGCCCTGATCAAAAAGTACCCTAAGC
TGGAAAGCGAGTTCGTGTACGGCGACTACAAGGTGTACGACGTGCGGAAGATGATCGCCAAGAGCGAGCA
GGAAATCGGCAAGGCTACCGCCAAGTACTTCTTCTACAGCAACATCATGAACTTTTTCAAGACCGAGATT
ACCCTGGCCAACGGCGAGATCCGGAAGCGGCCTCTGATCGAGACAAACGGCGAAACCGGGGAGATCGTGT
GGGATAAGGGCCGGGATTTTGCCACCGTGCGGAAAGTGCTGAGCATGCCCCAAGTGAATATCGTGAAAAA
GACCGAGGTGCAGACAGGCGGCTTCAGCAAAGAGTCTATCCTGCCCAAGAGGAACAGCGATAAGCTGATC
GCCAGAAAGAAGGACTGGGACCCTAAGAAGTACGGCGGCTTCGACAGCCCCACCGTGGCCTATTCTGTGC
TGGTGGTGGCCAAAGTGGAAAAGGGCAAGTCCAAGAAACTGAAGAGTGTGAAAGAGCTGCTGGGGATCAC
CATCATGGAAAGAAGCAGCTTCGAGAAGAATCCCATCGACTTTCTGGAAGCCAAGGGCTACAAAGAAGTG
AAAAAGGACCTGATCATCAAGCTGCCTAAGTACTCCCTGTTCGAGCTGGAAAACGGCCGGAAGAGAATGC
TGGCCTCTGCCGGCGAACTGCAGAAGGGAAACGAACTGGCCCTGCCCTCCAAATATGTGAACTTCCTGTA
CCTGGCCAGCCACTATGAGAAGCTGAAGGGCTCCCCCGAGGATAATGAGCAGAAACAGCTGTTTGTGGAA
CAGCACAAGCACTACCTGGACGAGATCATCGAGCAGATCAGCGAGTTCTCCAAGAGAGTGATCCTGGCCG
ACGCTAATCTGGACAAAGTGCTGTCCGCCTACAACAAGCACCGGGATAAGCCCATCAGAGAGCAGGCCGA
GAATATCATCCACCTGTTTACCCTGACCAATCTGGGAGCCCCTGCCGCCTTCAAGTACTTTGACACCACC
ATCGACCGGAAGAGGTACACCAGCACCAAAGAGGTGCTGGACGCCACCCTGATCCACCAGAGCATCACCG
GCCTGTACGAGACACGGATCGACCTGTCTCAGCTGGGAGGCGACAAAAGGCCGGCGGCCACGAAAAAGGC
CGGCCAGGCAAAAAAGAAAAAGTAAGATCTCCCCGGGTAAAAGGAATGTCTCCCTTGCCAGTACTGCTAG
GGTTTTTCTTTCAAACTATGGAAGCCCATTCAAGCTGCATATTACGATTTTGTTTTTCGCTTTTAGAAAG
TGGTTTAGATGAGATAATAGAAAAATTCTTGATCTCCGACAACGAGTACTTTTATTTTTTTTGCTAATCA
CTTTACTCAATATTAGCTCGAAATCGTAGAAACGTAGACGGGTGCGGGATACCGAGTGGTGTAGTTAAGA
ATTTTTATAAACCACGTGGCCCAAAAATATGAACCCAAAACGTTTATACATGAGTATACTTTAAGAAGGC
TATACCCCTTCGTGTTAGATGTAGTTTTAGCTACCCAACCCGAGTCTATGAGCTTGACTTCAGATGTAGA
AGGCATTAAATCGTTTTGAATATTAATTAAAAAACGATGAAAATTAAATATTTAAAAGCAATCATACGCT
GAAAATTTAGTGCTGTGGCTAATCCTTCAACATGGAAATGCCATAAAAGTGACTTTGACAAAAAAAAAAG
TATATACAGGTAGTAAACTCATCTACTTCATTGACTTTGTTTACAGCATGTGGAAGGAGGAATATTTATT
GCTAAATCGTAGTTTAACATTCAATAAGTAATACTATTGAAATTCGACAAGATTGGCCGCATGGATGAAA
AAGAGGCATTTTGCTTTGGGAGAATTAGTCCAAATTAGAACTGAAAAAAAAAACTTTACGAGGCAAAAAT
GTCGGATTGAGATCGTAAAAGTTCGCTCGTCGTCTTTTGCTTTGTGATTGTTTTCATGGATACATCTTGC
TGGATATTTAAATTTTAGTACTATGTATAAGATATTCTATAAATGTTTTATCACCCAAACCTGTTAGCGC
CTTCTTAATTCTATTCAATCTGGCTTTTGCTCTGAGACTACTTCTTGGACTTTCACTACTTGTTAGTTAT
ACGGAATTTGTGTAATTAGAAGTGAAATAATCCTTTCTATTAGTAATGCGAGCTCGAATTCGAGTCTAAC
TCCTTAACCACTCGGACATAGTGACTTATCTGACACTCATTGTAAATTAATATATATATAGGCATTTTGT
TTAGTTAAAGGTACTTAAGTAATTAGTATAAACGAACCAATTTTATAATCAGGAAGTTAAGTGAATGGTA
GCACATGTCGTAAAAATTGTGAATTTTTATTGAATAATATTTTAAATACAAGCCTTTCTAGACTAGGTAT
ACTCATAAACATATATGAGCAAAAGGATAGAGGAGATTACATTGCATCTTCTACAAATTTATTTATTGCC
CTTTACTGAAAAATTAAATAATGAGTACTAAATGATAAAAAGCGCTCAGTACAAGAAAGATTGCAAAAAT
ATTGCATTCTTCATGAATTAAAGTTGCATATAAGGCATATTGAAAGTAATAGTACTAAAACAGCAGTTAG
CGAAAATTAATAGAATTATATTCGCAAGACAATTGTGACATTAAATTAAAAAATTGTAGAATTTTTACTA
TCCTCTTTAACGCCATGAGCCTTTATAAAAAGGTTAAATTAGTTTTAACATTCTTTTTTTGAGTAAGAGT
TTACAATTTATCAAAACCTGTGTTATTATATTCATTAGTTTCAATTTATTAGCATCTAGAGAAAAATCAA
TTGGCAGTTACATTGTTGGAATTTATGAAGAAAAAGAATCTACAACGGAGAATAAGTTGCTGATCTTTCC
CTAAAATTGTATATTTTGCTGAGCTTATTTTGACATTTCGTTGAAGTTTTCTCTAATTCGCATTCATTTT
AAGTAAAACAATGAGAAATAAAATTACAAAAAATACAAATTAAAATACAATTTTTAGCTATAATTATAGA
CGATGCCCTTGTATCCCATTCTGTCTCGCTTGCCCCTACTTTTTATCTTTTATATACCATAATGAACGCT
GCCGCTACTAACCATACCCCGATTTTACATTTCGGACTCCCAAGGACGTACAAAATAGAAAACTATAGAA
AAAAATAATCAGAAAATAGCATGTCATCTCTTTGTAAAACGCGGGGAAATCATAACATAGTATAATAGGA
ATCATATGACATTTACTCTTGCATAGCAATATCCTCTTCTTCGCCATCAGCAATCCGACGAGCATATGCT
TCAGCCTCTTGCAAAAGCTCATCAGGAACGGGTGTATGAATACCGTTTGTTTCAACACCAACCCAAGTCA
TCTCAATTTCATGCTCTTTGTTGTTTTCTTCGTCATGAGTTGCGTATAATCTAAAAAAGAGTGAATTATT
AGCAAATAGAATGAAAAAAAATTGTACTCAACAAAGCAAAACGTACATTCTAGCAGCTTCTTTAACCGCA
TCTTTCATTTTTAATGAGGAAAAATTCAGTTTTTCTAATTCGTTTCGAGCTACTTGCCGACCTTTACCAG
CTGCAGCACCGTTGTAACCCCAATAAACACCATTAGGTTCAACCATATACAAATGTGGACCTTCTGAGTC
ATAAGTAGCAACAAAAGACATAACACCGAATGGACGGACGCTAGAATAGCAAGTGAAAAGTTGAACGTAG
TTCCCCAAGCGATCAGCAATAACTGTTCCAGGGATGGGAGATCCGTAGTTATCTCTCCATGAGGTGGCTT
CGTCCCTTGCACGTTTTACGATGTGTTGGCCATCAGGAATAAAGCCAGTAGTAGCAATACCAATGTGTCG
ATCGACCGACCCAATTCTGTTATTTACTCGCGGCTTAAGTAGTTTGCTAGTAACTACCTTTTCTAGAGCT
AGAATAACTCCATCTTCACATTTTATTCCAATGCAAGTACTAAATACAATGTTAAAATCAATCGATAAGG
AAATTCAATCCACCTTACCTTGCATTTTCGACGGCTTTATACGCGTACTCCGCTTGGAATAAACGACCAT
CCGGGGAGAAGAATAATCCTAAATCGTATCCAGTACCAATTGAACTCTGTTTGTTAATGTGATGTGCTAC
TCCTTGCTAACTTACCATTTGCTTATGTTGGTGGTAGTTGGCATGCGTAGACTGATGACTAGTCAGCAAG
GAGCGTAGAACAGTCACACTCGTTATATATGTGCTTCCAAGAAAACTCAAGAATTTACCATTAGCAAACA
CTTTTTTGAAATGTTAGACATTTAAATGACGAAGGCATATAGAAGCTTTGAATAGGTGTTGTAAAGTGTT
GATTTATGTGACGCTGAGGGTGCGCATGAAAGGAATGTTGGGTCACGATTATTAAACAGTTTGCTAGCTT
GGACACTTGAGTATTGGAAGTTGTTGAATTCTAAAAAACTTTCAGTTGATTTGAATAGTTGCTGTTGCCA
AAAAACATAACCTGTACCAAAGAACACCGGGTCTTCGAGAAGACCTGTTTTAGAGCTAGAAATAGCAAGT
TAAAATAAGGCTAGTCCGTTATCAACTTGAAAAAAGTGAGTGGCACCGAGTCGGTGGTGCCCTGTCACCG
GATGTGCTTTCCGGTCTGATGAGTCCGTGAGGACGAAACAGGTACGGTTATTTGTTAGCAATGGTAGGAG
AAAATTAGGGATTGTTTACCAAAACAACGTGAACAAATAGTTATAGTTTTAATTTAACTCATGAACATAT
TATCGGAAAAAATCTACTCATTTATGTCTGGGTTTAGCTCCCTTTATGGTTTCGTTTTGCAGTAGAATAC
ACTATGGTATTTATTTTGTGCACTACAAACCGTGCTTTTTATGTGAACGTTTTGATGAAAACGTTCTAGA
GATTGATTTATTATTCAATGTTAAAGTAACTCATTTTGCTATATGTATCTTTTTTTCAGCGAACTTTCGT
TACTGAGCAGTTCAAGCAGTGATTTGGCATTATGGTATCAATAAAGACATATCATTAAGGCAAGGCTACG
GAAAGAAAAAAGAAGGTTTTTAAATTAATATACAACAAATTAACCGTGATCGGACAGTATATTTGATGCA
AAGATATAATGAAAGTTGGGAAAATAAGAATATAGCACTCAAATGATTGCCTTACAAAAGCATTGCTTTC
TCTACAGGTAAGGTTGAAGTGCCTTTACGGTATCTTCAAAAACCGCATCGGGATCTTGCTCGGCATCGAT
GGTTATCAGACGATTTTGTGATTTCAGATATTCGACGACAGGCATGCTGGCTTTAGTATATGTAACAAAG
CGTTTCTTGATCGACTCAATGTTGTCATCAGAACGGCCACTAGTCTTACCACGATGAATAAGACGCTTCA
ACATGGTTTCCTGACCACAACGGAAATAAAGAGCAAACTTAGCGGGGCAGACCGACTTTTCAAAACCTTC
GCATTGATCCATCTCACGGGGGAAACCGTCAATCAAGAACTTGTCAATTCCTTTATCATGGCATTCCTTC
ATTTTAGTCTCTAAAAGGGATATAGTTATTTCCATGGGCACAATTTTACCATCTTTGATATATTCTTTAA
TAAGGTTTCCGTATTTGCTGCCAGGACGCGCGTTTGCAAGAAGAAAGGAAACAATGGAGAAGAGATCATC
CATTTGTATGTAAATTTTAGTAAACTTGAAGAAATCACTAACAACTTCTCTTACTTAGGGATTCTATGCA
AAACCTTGTAAATCATCTGATGGAGGACTCGATTTAATGAATTGGAAGGTTGGAATTCACTGGCCGTCGT
TTTACAACGTCGTGACTGGGAAAACCCTGGCGTTACCCAACTTAATCGCCTTGCAGCACATCCCCCTTTC
GCCAGCTGGCGTAATAGCGAAGAGGCCCGCACCGATCGCCCTTCCCAACAGTTGCGCAGCCTGAATGGCG
AATGGCGCCTGATGCGGTATTTTCTCCTTACGCATCTGTGCGGTATTTCACACCGCATA
[95 nt withheld, positions 10280-10374]
T
[46 nt withheld, positions 10376-10421]
C
[141 nt withheld, positions 10423-10563]
CCTTTGACGTTGGAGTCCACGTTCTTT
[37 nt withheld, positions 10591-10627]
ACTCTATCTCGGGCTATTCTTTTGATTTATAAGGGATTTTGCCGATTTCGGTCTATTGGTTAAAAAATGA
GCTGATTTAACAAAAATTTAACGCGAATTTTAACAAAATATTAACGTTTACAATTTTATGGTGCACTCTC
AGTACAATCTGCTCTGATGCCGCATAGTTAAGCCAGCCCCGACACCCGCCAACACCCGCTGACGCGCCCT
GACGGGCTTGTCTGCTCCCGGCATCCGCTTACAGACAAGCTGTGACCGTCTCCGGGAGCTGCATGTGTCA
GAGGTTTTCACCGTCATCACCGAAACGCGCGAGACGAAAGGGCCTCGTGATACGCCTATTTTTATAGGTT
AATGTCATGATAATAATGGTTTCTTAGACGTCAGGTGGCACTTTTCGGGGAAATGTGCGCGGAACCCCTA
TTTGTTTATTTTTCTAAATACATTCAAATATGTATCCGCTCATGAGACAATAACCCTGATAAATGCTTCA
ATAATATTGAAAAAGGAAGAGTATGAGTATTCAACATTTCCGTGTCGCCCTTATTCCCTTTTTTGCGGCA
TTTTGCCTTCCTGTTTTTGCTCACCCAGAAACGCTGGTGAAAGTAAAAGATGCTGAAGATCAGTTGGGTG
CACGAGTGGGTTACATCGAACTGGATCTCAACAGCGGTAAGATCCTTGAGAGTTTTCGCCCCGAAGAACG
TTTTCCAATGATGAGCACTTTTAAAGTTCTGCTATGTGGCGCGGTATTATCCCGTATTGACGCCGGGCAA
GAGCAACTCGGTCGCCGCATACACTATTCTCAGAATGACTTGGTTGAGTACTCACCAGTCACAGAAAAGC
ATCTTACGGATGGCATGACAGTAAGAGAATTATGCAGTGCTGCCATAACCATGAGTGATAACACTGCGGC
CAACTTACTTCTGACAACGATCGGAGGACCGAAGGAGCTAACCGCTTTTTTGCACAACATGGGGGATCAT
GTAACTCGCCTTGATCGTTGGGAACCGGAGCTGAATGAAGCCATACCAAACGACGAGCGTGACACCACGA
TGCCTGTAGCAATGGCAACAACGTTGCGCAAACTATTAACTGGCGAACTACTTACTCTAGCTTCCCGGCA
ACAATTAATAGACTGGATGGAGGCGGATAAAGTTGCAGGACCACTTCTGCGCTCGGCCCTTCCGGCTGGC
TGGTTTATTGCTGATAAATCTGGAGCCGGTGAGCGTGGGTCTCGCGGTATCATTGCAGCACTGGGGCCAG
ATGGTAAGCCCTCCCGTATCGTAGTTATCTACACGACGGGGAGTCAGGCAACTATGGATGAACGAAATAG
ACAGATCGCTGAGATAGGTGCCTCACTGATTAAGCATTGGTAACTGTCAGACCAAGTTTACTCATATATA
CTTTAGATTGATTTAAAACTTCATTTTTAATTTAAAAGGATCTAGGTGAAGATCCTTTTTGATAATCTCA
TGACCAAAATCCCTTAACGTGAGTTTTCGTTCCACTGAGCGTCAGACCCCGTAGAAAAGATCAAAGGATC
TTCTTGAGATCCTTTTTTTCTGCGCGTAATCTGCTGCTTGCAAACAAAAAAACCACCGCTACCAGCGGTG
GTTTGTTTGCCGGATCAAGAGCTACCAACTCTTTTTCCGAAGGTAACTGGCTTCAGCAGAGCGCAGATAC
CAAATACTGTTCTTCTAGTGTAGCCGTAGTTAGGCCACCACTTCAAGAACTCTGTAGCACCGCCTACATA
CCTCGCTCTGCTAATCCTGTTACCAGTGGCTGCTGCCAGTGGCGATAAGTCGTGTCTTACCGGGTTGGAC
TCAAGACGATAGTTACCGGATAAGGCGCAGCGGTCGGGCTGAACGGGGGGTTCGTGCACACAGCCCAGCT
TGGAGCGAACGACCTACACCGAACTGAGATACCTACAGCGTGAGCTATGAGAAAGCGCCACGCTTCCCGA
AGGGAGAAAGGCGGACAGGTATCCGGTAAGCGGCAGGGTCGGAACAGGAGAGCGCACGAGGGAGCTTCCA
GGGGGAAACGCCTGGTATCTTTATAGTCCTGTCGGGTTTCGCCACCTCTGACTTGAGCGTCGATTTTTGT
GATGCTCGTCAGGGGGGCGGAGCCTATGGAAAAACGCCAGCAACGCGGCCTTTTTACGGTTCCTGGCCTT
TTGCTGGCCTTTTGCTCACATGTTCTTTCCTGCGTTATCCCCTGATTCTGTGGATAACCGTATTACCGCC
TTTGAGTGAGCTGATACCGCTCGCCGCAGCCGAACGACCGAGCGCAGCGAGTCAGTGAGCGAGGAAGCGG
AAGAGCGCCCAATACGCAAACCGCCTCTCCCCGCGCGTTGGCCGATTCATTAATGCAGCTGGCACGACAG
GTTTCCCGACTGGAAAGCGGGCAGTGAGCGCAACGCAATTAATGTGAGTTAGCTCACTCATTAGGCACCC
CAGGCTTTACACTTTATGCTTCCGGCTCGTATGTTGTGTGGAATTGTGAGCGGATAACAATTTCACACAG
GAAACAGCTATGACCATGATTACGCCAAGCTTGTGATATTGACGAAACTTTTTGACATCTAATTTATTCT
GTTCCAACACCAATGTTTATAACCAAGTTTTATCTTGTTTGTCTACATGGTATTTTACATTCATCTACAT
ACATCTTTCATTGGCTTTGTACATAGTTATCATTACAAGTCTAAAAAAATTCACTCTTTTCTTATTCAAT
GTCAATCCAAGAGAAAAGATTGTGGTAATGTTGTAGGAGCATGTTTAATAAATTACTATAGCAAATTACT
TTTTATTCCCAAGGTGTTTATCTATAATAGTTAATATTTTAGTCGCTACATAAAATTTTACCAAAGAGTA
CTTGTATACTAATTCTAAATGCCTTCTGACATAAAACGCCTAGGAAAACAAACGCAAACAAGGCATCGAC
TTTTTCAATAACCAACCAAAAAAATTTTACATTAGTCTTTTTTTAATGCTGAGAAAGTCTTTGCTGATAT
GCCTTCCAACCAGCTTCTCTATATCTCTTGGCTTCGACAACAGGATTACGACCAGCTCCATAGACTCCAC
GACCAACAATGATGATATCGCTACCGCAGTTTACAATCACTTCTTCAGGAGTACGATATTGCTGTCCCAG
CCCGTCTCCTTTAACATCCAAGCCGATACCAGGGGACATAGTTATGTAGTCGCTTTGAAGGTTAGGAAAT
CGACGACCAGCTATAAAGCCAAAGCAAAAATCGGTATGCTTCTCAAACCATTCTAAGGTTTTCTCTGTGT
AGGAACCAGTAGCCAAAGAGCCTTTGGATGACATTTCAGCCAAAAGCAAGAGACCACGTCCCAAAGGTAA
ACCAACTTCTTTGAGGCCTTGTATAATACCCTCGCCTGGCACTGTATGGCAATTTGTGATATGAGCCCAA
GAAGCAATTTTGTACACACCAGATGCATATTGTAGCTTGACGGTATTTCCAATGTCTGCGAATTTGCGAT
CCTCAAAGATAAGAAAACGATGCTTTTTACCTAAGGCCACCAGTTTTTCTACCATATCCTGGTCGAAATC
CTCGACAACGTCAATATGTGTCTTGATAACACAGACATAGGGTCCAATTTTATCTACCAATTCTAAGATT
TCGGATTTCTTCGTCAAATCGACCGCGACTGACAAGTTGCTTTGCTTTTCTTCCATCAAAGCCAACAATT
CCTTGGCAATGGGATTTTTCATCCCCTCAGCTCTAGCTGAATAGCTTTGAAATACTCTAGCATCCATAAC
TTTGCTTTTAAACCTTTAATTTCGATCCAAGCAAAAAAGAGGTTCTTGGTAGGACAATACGGTAAGAAAA
CACGACATGTGCAGAGATGCCGACGAAGCATAGTTAAACTGGGATGGTAAAATCAATTAAGAATTTATAA
AGACAAAATTGTATAAGTCTCTAAAACATCTTAATTATACCTCACAGAACTATCTAAAATATATTCACAA
AGTGCAAACATTATCATGAAAAAGAACCATTTTAATTTAAAGCAAGGGCATTAAGGCTTATTTACAGAAT
TTCTTACTTTTGTAAAGATTATAAGGCTGATTATCTTTTTCACCATGCCAAAAATTACACAAGATAGAAT
GGATGTTTGAAATTAAACGTGAGTATACAAACAAATACACTAGGTAAATCGAAACATTTTTTTCTCCATT
AAGTAACAAATTCCTATTTAGAGAAAGAATGCTGAGTAGATTAAATAATCTATACAAACTTTTTTAACAC
AAATGCATACATATAGCCAGTGGGATTTGTAGCTAAGCTTGCATGCCTGCAGGTCGATCGACTCTAGAGG
ATCAGAAAATTATCGCCATAAAAGACA
